Addgene plasmid #31303: pCS_FLPER(T2)
Depositing lab: Gerhart Ryffel. Depositing organization: Universitaetsklinikum Essen. Publication: FLP and Cre recombinase function in Xenopus embryos. Werdien D, Peiler G, Ryffel GU. Nucleic Acids Res. 2001 Jun 1. 29(11):E53-3. 10.1093/nar/29.11.e53 PubMed 11376165.
Backbone
  Vector backbone: pCS2+
  Backbone size w/o insert (bp): 4100
  Vector type: Mammalian Expression
Growth in bacteria
  Bacterial resistance: Ampicillin, 100 μg/mL
  Growth temperature: 37°C
  Growth strain: DH5alpha
  Copy number: High Copy
Gene/Insert
  Gene/Insert name: FLP-ER ligand binding domain
  Species: H. sapiens (human), S. cerevisiae (budding yeast)
  Insert size (bp): 2300
  Mutation: full length FLP linked to ligand binding domain of estrogen receptor starting at AA 251. Contains V400G, G521R, M543A and L544A.
  Entrez Gene: ESR1 (a.k.a. ER, ESR, ESRA, ESTRR, Era, NR3A1)
  Cloning method: Restriction Enzyme; 5′ cloning site BamHI (destroyed during cloning); 3′ cloning site NotI (not destroyed)
  Sequencing primers: 5′ n/a
Terms and licenses: Academic/Nonprofit Terms; Industry Terms: Not Available to Industry
Depositor comments: tamoxifene regulated FLP activity
How to cite: pCS_FLPER(T2) was a gift from Gerhart Ryffel (Addgene plasmid # 31303 ; http://n2t.net/addgene:31303 ; RRID:Addgene_31303)
