[The description below was written by a language model from this plasmid's Addgene catalogue record and pLannotate feature annotations shown in this document.]
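Description:
pCS_FLPER(T2) is a pCS2+-based expression plasmid, catalogued as a mammalian expression vector, that encodes a tamoxifen-regulated version of the yeast site-specific recombinase FLP. The roughly 2.3 kb insert fuses full-length Saccharomyces cerevisiae FLP to the ligand-binding domain of the human estrogen receptor (ESR1), beginning at residue 251 and carrying the V400G, G521R, M543A and L544A substitutions. The feature table annotates this portion as ERT2, a mutated ligand-binding domain. In fusions of this type the receptor domain holds the recombinase inactive until a synthetic ligand such as tamoxifen is supplied, so recombination between FRT target sites can be switched on at a chosen time. The depositor describes the plasmid simply as providing tamoxifen-regulated FLP activity.

The fusion lies downstream of the simian cytomegalovirus IE94 enhancer/promoter, which runs to the end of the circular map and so sits directly upstream of the insert. It drives expression in vertebrate cells, and an SV40 polyadenylation signal is annotated 3′ of the coding region, on the opposite strand in this table. An SP6 promoter sits between the CMV IE94 promoter and the coding sequence, which allows in vitro synthesis of sense mRNA, a common route for embryo microinjection. T7 and T3 promoters lie on the opposite strand beyond the 3′ end of the insert. The insert was cloned between a BamHI site, destroyed in the process, and a retained NotI site. Propagation in E. coli relies on a high-copy ColE1/pUC-type origin with ampicillin selection through β-lactamase. An f1 origin and remnants of lac sequences from the backbone are also present. The associated publication concerns FLP and Cre recombinase function in Xenopus embryos, which fits use of the plasmid for inducible FRT-dependent recombination in that system.
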