Features (pLannotate 1.2.2; 16 found; start..end, strand, type, name):
     35..53      +  promoter       SP6 promoter: promoter for bacteriophage SP6 RNA polymerase
     94..1363    +  CDS            FLP (fragment): site-specific recombinase FLP is a site-specific recombinase from Saccharomyces cerevisiae. Recombination occurs at FRT sequences.
   1474..2409    +  CDS            ERT2: mutated ligand-binding domain of the human estrogen receptor (Feil et al., 1997)
   2419..2436    -  promoter       T7 promoter (fragment): promoter for bacteriophage T7 RNA polymerase
   2441..2575    -  polyA_signal   SV40 poly(A) signal: SV40 polyadenylation signal
   2688..2706    -  promoter       T3 promoter: promoter for bacteriophage T3 RNA polymerase
   2751..2767    -  protein_bind   lac operator: The lac repressor binds to the lac operator to inhibit transcription in E. coli. This inhibition can be relieved by adding lactose or isopropyl-β-D-thiogalactopyranoside (IPTG). lac repressor encoded by lacI
   2775..2805    -  promoter       lac promoter: promoter for the E. coli lac operon
   2820..2841    -  protein_bind   CAP binding site: CAP binding activates transcription in the presence of cAMP. E. coli catabolite activator protein
   2854..2946    -  CDS            lacI (fragment): lac repressor; lacI; The lac repressor binds to the lac operator to inhibit transcription in E. coli. This inhibition can be relieved by adding lactose or isopropyl-β-D-thiogalactopyranoside (IPTG).
   3129..3717    -  rep_origin     ori: high-copy-number ColE1/pMB1/pBR322/pUC origin of replication
   3888..4748    -  CDS            AmpR: β-lactamase; bla; confers resistance to ampicillin, carbenicillin, and related antibiotics
   4749..4853    -  promoter       AmpR promoter: bla
   4906..5334    -  rep_origin     f1 ori (sequence partly withheld): f1 bacteriophage origin of replication; arrow indicates direction of (+) strand synthesis
   5339..5405    -  CDS            lacZα (fragment): LacZα fragment of β-galactosidase; lacZ fragment
   5408..6392    +  promoter       CMV IE94 promoter: enhancer/promoter region of simian cytomegalovirus major immediate early transcription unit IE94
>Addgene plasmid #31303 | pCS_FLPER(T2) | depositor full sequence | sequence record 14343 | Author sequence
CGCCATTCTGCCTGGGGACGTCGGAGCAAGCTTGATTTAGGTGACACTATAGAATACAAGCTACTTGTTC
TTTTTGCAGGATCCACAGCCACCATGCCACAATTTGATATATTATGTAAAACACCACCTAAGGTCCTGGT
TCGTCAGTTTGTGGAAAGGTTTGAAAGACCTTCAGGGGAAAAAATAGCATCATGTGCTGCTGAACTAACC
TATTTATGTTGGATGATTACTCATAACGGAACAGCAATCAAGAGAGCCACATTCATGAGCTATAATACTA
TCATAAGCAATTCGCTGAGTTTCGATATTGTCAACAAATCACTCCAGTTTAAATACAAGACGCAAAAAGC
AACAATTCTGGAAGCCTCATTAAAGAAATTAATTCCTGCTTGGGAATTTACAATTATTCCTTACAATGGA
CAAAAACATCAATCTGATATCACTGATATTGTAAGTAGTTTGCAATTACAGTTCGAATCATCGGAAGAAG
CAGATAAGGGAAATAGCCACAGTAAAAAAATGCTTAAAGCACTTCTAAGTGAGGGTGAAAGCATCTGGGA
GATCACTGAGAAAATACTAAATTCGTTTGAGTATACCTCGAGATTTACAAAAACAAAAACTTTATACCAA
TTCCTCTTCCTAGCTACTTTCATCAATTGTGGAAGATTCAGCGATATTAAGAACGTTGATCCGAAATCAT
TTAAATTAGTCCAAAATAAGTATCTGGGAGTAATAATCCAGTGTTTAGTGACAGAGACAAAGACAAGCGT
TAGTAGGCACATATACTTCTTTAGCGCAAGGGGTAGGATCGATCCACTTGTATATTTGGATGAATTTTTG
AGGAATTCTGAACCAGTCCTAAAACGAGTAAATAGGACCGGCAATTCTTCAAGCAACAAACAGGAATACC
AATTATTAAAAGATAACTTAGTCAGATCGTACAACAAGGCTTTGAAGAAAAATGCGCCTTATCCAATCTT
TGCTATAAAGAATGGCCCAAAATCTCACATTGGAAGACATTTGATGACCTCATTTCTGTCAATGAAGGGC
CTAACGGAGTTGACTAATGTTGTGGGAAATTGGAGCGATAAGCGTGCTTCTGCCGTGGCCAGGACAACGT
ATACTCATCAGATAACAGCAATACCTGATCACTACTTCGCACTAGTTTCTCGGTACTATGCATATGATCC
AATATCAAAGGAAATGATAGCATTGAAGGATGAGACTAATCCAATTGAGGAGTGGCAGCATATAGAACAG
CTAAAGGGTAGTGCTGAAGGAAGCATACGATACCCCGCATGGAATGGGATAATATCACAGGAGGTACTAG
ACTACCTTTCATCCTACATAAATAGACGCATATCCGTACGCGGATCCATGAAAGGTGGGATACGAAAAGA
CCGAAGAGGAGGGAGAATGTTGAAACACAAGCGCCAGAGAGATGATGGGGAGGGCAGGGGTGAAGTGGGG
TCTGCTGGAGACATGAGAGCTGCCAACCTTTGGCCAAGCCCGCTCATGATCAAACGCTCTAAGAAGAACA
GCCTGGCCTTGTCCCTGACGGCCGACCAGATGGTCAGTGCCTTGTTGGATGCTGAGCCCCCCATACTCTA
TTCCGAGTATGATCCTACCAGACCCTTCAGTGAAGCTTCGATGATGGGCTTACTGACCAACCTGGCAGAC
AGGGAGCTGGTTCACATGATCAACTGGGCGAAGAGGGTGCCAGGCTTTGTGGATTTGACCCTCCATGATC
AGGTCCACCTTCTAGAATGTGCCTGGCTAGAGATCCTGATGATTGGTCTCGTCTGGCGCTCCATGGAGCA
CCCAGTGAAGCTACTGTTTGCTCCTAACTTGCTCTTGGACAGGAACCAGGGAAAATGTGTAGAGGGCATG
GTGGAGATCTTCGACATGCTGCTGGCTACATCATCTCGGTTCCGCATGATGAATCTGCAGGGAGAGGAGT
TTGTGTGCCTCAAATCTATTATTTTGCTTAATTCTGGAGTGTACACATTTCTGTCCAGCACCCTGAAGTC
TCTGGAAGAGAAGGACCATATCCACCGAGTCCTGGACAAGATCACAGACACTTTGATCCACCTGATGGCC
AAGGCAGGCCTGACCCTGCAGCAGCAGCACCAGCGGCTGGCCCAGCTCCTCCTCATCCTCTCCCACATCA
GGCACATGAGTAACAAAGGCATGGAGCATCTGTACAGCATGAAGTGCAAGAACGTGGTGCCCCTCTATGA
CCTGCTGCTGGAGGCGGCGGACGCCCACCGCCTACATGCGCCCACTAGCCGTGGAGGGGCATCCGTGGAG
GAGACGGACCAAAGCCACTTGGCCACTGCGGGCTCTACTTCATCGCATTCCTTGCAAAAGTATTACATCA
CGGGGGAGGCAGAGGGTTTCCCTGCCACAGTGCTAGAACTATAGTGAGTCGTATTACGTAGATCCAGACA
TGATAAGATACATTGATGAGTTTGGACAAACCACAACTAGAATGCAGTGAAAAAAATGCTTTATTTGTGA
AATTTGTGATGCTATTGCTTTATTTGTAACCATTATAAGCTGCAATAAACAAGTTAACAACAACAATTGC
ATTCATTTTATGTTTCAGGTTCAGGGGGAGGTGTGGGAGGTTTTTTAATTCGCGGCCGCGGCGCCAATGC
ATTGGGCCCGGTACCCAGCTTTTGTTCCCTTTAGTGAGGGTTAATTGCGCGCTTGGCGTAATCATGGTCA
TAGCTGTTTCCTGTGTGAAATTGTTATCCGCTCACAATTCCACACAACATACGAGCCGGAAGCATAAAGT
GTAAAGCCTGGGGTGCCTAATGAGTGAGCTAACTCACATTAATTGCGTTGCGCTCACTGCCCGCTTTCCA
GTCGGGAAACCTGTCGTGCCAGCTGCATTAATGAATCGGCCAACGCGCGGGGAGAGGCGGTTTGCGTATT
GGGCGCTCTTCCGCTTCCTCGCTCACTGACTCGCTGCGCTCGGTCGTTCGGCTGCGGCGAGCGGTATCAG
CTCACTCAAAGGCGGTAATACGGTTATCCACAGAATCAGGGGATAACGCAGGAAAGAACATGTGAGCAAA
AGGCCAGCAAAAGGCCAGGAACCGTAAAAAGGCCGCGTTGCTGGCGTTTTTCCATAGGCTCCGCCCCCCT
GACGAGCATCACAAAAATCGACGCTCAAGTCAGAGGTGGCGAAACCCGACAGGACTATAAAGATACCAGG
CGTTTCCCCCTGGAAGCTCCCTCGTGCGCTCTCCTGTTCCGACCCTGCCGCTTACCGGATACCTGTCCGC
CTTTCTCCCTTCGGGAAGCGTGGCGCTTTCTCATAGCTCACGCTGTAGGTATCTCAGTTCGGTGTAGGTC
GTTCGCTCCAAGCTGGGCTGTGTGCACGAACCCCCCGTTCAGCCCGACCGCTGCGCCTTATCCGGTAACT
ATCGTCTTGAGTCCAACCCGGTAAGACACGACTTATCGCCACTGGCAGCAGCCACTGGTAACAGGATTAG
CAGAGCGAGGTATGTAGGCGGTGCTACAGAGTTCTTGAAGTGGTGGCCTAACTACGGCTACACTAGAAGG
ACAGTATTTGGTATCTGCGCTCTGCTGAAGCCAGTTACCTTCGGAAAAAGAGTTGGTAGCTCTTGATCCG
GCAAACAAACCACCGCTGGTAGCGGTGGTTTTTTTGTTTGCAAGCAGCAGATTACGCGCAGAAAAAAAGG
ATCTCAAGAAGATCCTTTGATCTTTTCTACGGGGTCTGACGCTCAGTGGAACGAAAACTCACGTTAAGGG
ATTTTGGTCATGAGATTATCAAAAAGGATCTTCACCTAGATCCTTTTAAATTAAAAATGAAGTTTTAAAT
CAATCTAAAGTATATATGAGTAAACTTGGTCTGACAGTTACCAATGCTTAATCAGTGAGGCACCTATCTC
AGCGATCTGTCTATTTCGTTCATCCATAGTTGCCTGACTCCCCGTCGTGTAGATAACTACGATACGGGAG
GGCTTACCATCTGGCCCCAGTGCTGCAATGATACCGCGAGACCCACGCTCACCGGCTCCAGATTTATCAG
CAATAAACCAGCCAGCCGGAAGGGCCGAGCGCAGAAGTGGTCCTGCAACTTTATCCGCCTCCATCCAGTC
TATTAATTGTTGCCGGGAAGCTAGAGTAAGTAGTTCGCCAGTTAATAGTTTGCGCAACGTTGTTGCCATT
GCTACAGGCATCGTGGTGTCACGCTCGTCGTTTGGTATGGCTTCATTCAGCTCCGGTTCCCAACGATCAA
GGCGAGTTACATGATCCCCCATGTTGTGCAAAAAAGCGGTTAGCTCCTTCGGTCCTCCGATCGTTGTCAG
AAGTAAGTTGGCCGCAGTGTTATCACTCATGGTTATGGCAGCACTGCATAATTCTCTTACTGTCATGCCA
TCCGTAAGATGCTTTTCTGTGACTGGTGAGTACTCAACCAAGTCATTCTGAGAATAGTGTATGCGGCGAC
CGAGTTGCTCTTGCCCGGCGTCAATACGGGATAATACCGCGCCACATAGCAGAACTTTAAAAGTGCTCAT
CATTGGAAAACGTTCTTCGGGGCGAAAACTCTCAAGGATCTTACCGCTGTTGAGATCCAGTTCGATGTAA
CCCACTCGTGCACCCAACTGATCTTCAGCATCTTTTACTTTCACCAGCGTTTCTGGGTGAGCAAAAACAG
GAAGGCAAAATGCCGCAAAAAAGGGAATAAGGGCGACACGGAAATGTTGAATACTCATACTCTTCCTTTT
TCAATATTATTGAAGCATTTATCAGGGTTATTGTCTCATGAGCGGATACATATTTGAATGTATTTAGAAA
AATAAACAAATAGGGGTTCCGCGCACATTTCCCCGAAAAGTGCCACCTAAATTGTAAGCGTTAATATTTT
GTTAAAATTCGCGTTAAATTTTTGTTAAATCAGCTCATTTTTTAACCAATAGGCCGAAATCGGCAAAATC
CCTTATAAATCAAAAGAATAGACCGAGATAGGGT
[37 nt withheld, positions 5005-5041]
AAAGAACGTGGACTCCAACGTCAAAGG
[49 nt withheld, positions 5069-5117]
T
[91 nt withheld, positions 5119-5209]
G
[124 nt withheld, positions 5211-5334]
CCCATTCGCCATTCAGGCTGCGCAACTGTTGGGAAGGGCGATCGGTGCGGGCCTCTTCGCTATTACGCCA
GTCGACCATAGCCAATTCAATATGGCGTATATGGACTCATGCCAATTCAATATGGTGGATCTGGACCTGT
GCCAATTCAATATGGCGTATATGGACTCGTGCCAATTCAATATGGTGGATCTGGACCCCAGCCAATTCAA
TATGGCGGACTTGGCACCATGCCAATTCAATATGGCGGACTTGGCACTGTGCCAACTGGGGAGGGGTCTA
CTTGGCACGGTGCCAAGTTTGAGGAGGGGTCTTGGCCCTGTGCCAAGTCCGCCATATTGAATTGGCATGG
TGCCAATAATGGCGGCCATATTGGCTATATGCCAGGATCAATATATAGGCAATATCCAATATGGCCCTAT
GCCAATATGGCTATTGGCCAGGTTCAATACTATGTATTGGCCCTATGCCATATAGTATTCCATATATGGG
TTTTCCTATTGACGTAGATAGCCCCTCCCAATGGGCGGTCCCATATACCATATATGGGGCTTCCTAATAC
CGCCCATAGCCACTCCCCCATTGACGTCAATGGTCTCTATATATGGTCTTTCCTATTGACGTCATATGGG
CGGTCCTATTGACGTATATGGCGCCTCCCCCATTGACGTCAATTACGGTAAATGGCCCGCCTGGCTCAAT
GCCCATTGACGTCAATAGGACCACCCACCATTGACGTCAATGGGATGGCTCATTGCCCATTCATATCCGT
TCTCACGCCCCCTATTGACGTCAATGACGGTAAATGGCCCACTTGGCAGTACATCAATATCTATTAATAG
TAACTTGGCAAGTACATTACTATTGGAAGTACGCCAGGGTACATTGGCAGTACTCCCATTGACGTCAATG
GCGGTAAATGGCCCGCGATGGCTGCCAAGTACATCCCCATTGACGTCAATGGGGAGGGGCAATGACGCAA
ATGGGCGTTCCATTGACGTAAATGGGCGGTAGGCGTGCCTAATGGGAGGTCTATATAAGCAATGCTCGTT
TAGGGAAC
