>Addgene plasmid #31303 | pCS_FLPER(T2) | addgene partial sequence | sequence record 37065 | CMV-F 5'-CGCAAATGGGCGGTAGGCGTG-3'
CAGGGGCNNTAGCATGCTCGTTNGGGAACCGCCATTCTGCCTGGGGACGTCGGAGCAAGCTTGATTTAGG
TGACACTATAGAATACAAGCTACTTGTTCTTTTTGCAGGATCCACAGCCACCATGCCACAATTTGATATA
TTATGTAAAACACCACCTAAGGTCCTGGTTCGTCAGTTTGTGGAAAGGTTTGAAAGACCTTCAGGGGAAA
AAATAGCATCATGTGCTGCTGAACTAACCTATTTATGTTGGATGATTACTCATAACGGAACAGCAATCAA
GAGAGCCACATTCATGAGCTATAATACTATCATAAGCAATTCGCTGAGTTTCGATATTGTCAACAAATCA
CTCCAGTTTAAATACAAGACGCAAAAAGCAACAATTCTGGAAGCCTCATTAAAGAAATTAATTCCTGCTT
GGGAATTTACAATTATTCCTTACAATGGACAAAAACATCAATCTGATATCACTGATATTGTAAGTAGTTT
GCAATTACAGTTCGAATCATCGGAAGAAGCAGATAAGGGAAATAGCCACAGTAAAAAAATGCTTAAAGCA
CTTCTAAGTGAGGGTGAAAGCATCTGGGAGATCACTGAGAAAATACTAAATTCGTTTGAGTATACCTCGA
GATTTACAAAAACAAAAACTTTATACCAATTCCTCTTCCTAGCTACTTTCATCAATTGTGGAAGATTCAG
CGATATTAAGAACGTTGATCCGAAATCATTTAAATTAGTCCAAAATAAGTATCTGGGAGTAATAATCCAG
TGTTTAGTGACAGAGACAAAGACAAGCGTTAGTAGGCACATATACTTCTTTAGCGCAAGGGGTAGGATCG
ATCCACTTGTATATTTGGATGAATTTTTGAGGAATTC
