>Addgene plasmid #31303 | pCS_FLPER(T2) | addgene partial sequence | sequence record 38575 | M13-Rev 5'-CAGGAAACAGCTATGACC-3'
CCTAAGGGACAAAAGCTGGGTACCGGGCCCAATGCATTGGCGCCGCGGCCGCGAATTAAAAAACCTCCCA
CACCTCCCCCTGAACCTGAAACATAAAATGAATGCAATTGTTGTTGTTAACTTGTTTATTGCAGCTTATA
ATGGTTACAAATAAAGCAATAGCATCACAAATTTCACAAATAAAGCATTTTTTTCACTGCATTCTAGTTG
TGGTTTGTCCAAACTCATCAATGTATCTTATCATGTCTGGATCTACGTAATACGACTCACTATAGTTCTA
GCACTGTGGCAGGGAAACCCTCTGCCTCCCCCGTGATGTAATACTTTTGCAAGGAATGCGATGAAGTAGA
GCCCGCAGTGGCCAAGTGGCTTTGGTCCGTCTCCTCCACGGATGCCCCTCCACGGCTAGTGGGCGCATGT
AGGCGGTGGGCGTCCGCCGCCTCCAGCAGCAGGTCATAGAGGGGCACCACGTTCTTGCACTTCATGCTGT
ACAGATGCTCCATGCCTTTGTTACTCATGTGCCTGATGTGGGAGAGGATGAGGAGGAGCTGGGCCAGCCG
CTGGTGCTGCTGCTGCAGGGTCAGGCCTGCCTTGGCCATCAGGTGGATCAAAGTGTCTGTGATCTTGTCC
AGGACTCGGTGGATATGGTCCTTCTCTTCCAGAGACTTCAGGGTGCTGGACAGAAATGTGTACACTCCAG
AATTAAGCAAAATAATAGATTTGAGGCACACAAACTCCTCTCCCTGCAGATTCATCATGCGGAACCGAGA
TGATGTAGCCAGCAGCATGTCGAAGATCTCCACCATGCCCTCTACACATTTTCCCTGGTTCCTGTCCAAG
AGCAAGTTAGGAGCAAACAGTAGCTTCACTGGGTGCTCCATGGAGCGCCAGACGAGACCAATCATCAGGA
TCTCTAGCCAGG
